>Addgene plasmid #143530 | TFORF1605 | addgene full sequence | sequence record 400361 | Addgene NGS Result
TTAATGTAGTCTTATGCAATACTCTTGTAGTCTTGCAACATGGTAACGATGAGTTAGCAACATGCCTTAC
AAGGAGAGAAAAAGCACCGTGCATGCCGATTGGTGGAAGTAAGGTGGTACGATCGTGCCTTATTAGGAAG
GCAACAGACGGGTCTGACATGGATTGGACGAACCACTGAATTGCCGCATTGCAGAGATATTGTATTTAAG
TGCCTAGCTCGATACATAAACGGGTCTCTCTGGTTAGACCAGATCTGAGCCTGGGAGCTCTCTGGCTAAC
TAGGGAACCCACTGCTTAAGCCTCAATAAAGCTTGCCTTGAGTGCTTCAAGTAGTGTGTGCCCGTCTGTT
GTGTGACTCTGGTAACTAGAGATCCCTCAGACCCTTTTAGTCAGTGTGGAAAATCTCTAGCAGTGGCGCC
CGAACAGGGACTTGAAAGCGAAAGGGAAACCAGAGGAGCTCTCTCGACGCAGGACTCGGCTTGCTGAAGC
GCGCACGGCAAGAGGCGAGGGGCGGCGACTGGTGAGTACGCCAAAAATTTTGACTAGCGGAGGCTAGAAG
GAGAGAGATGGGTGCGAGAGCGTCAGTATTAAGCGGGGGAGAATTAGATCGCGATGGGAAAAAATTCGGT
TAAGGCCAGGGGGAAAGAAAAAATATAAATTAAAACATATAGTATGGGCAAGCAGGGAGCTAGAACGATT
CGCAGTTAATCCTGGCCTGTTAGAAACATCAGAAGGCTGTAGACAAATACTGGGACAGCTACAACCATCC
CTTCAGACAGGATCAGAAGAACTTAGATCATTATATAATACAGTAGCAACCCTCTATTGTGTGCATCAAA
GGATAGAGATAAAAGACACCAAGGAAGCTTTAGACAAGATAGAGGAAGAGCAAAACAAAAGTAAGACCAC
CGCACAGCAAGCGGCCGCTGATCTTCAGACCTGGAGGAGGAGATATGAGGGACAATTGGAGAAGTGAATT
ATATAAATATAAAGTAGTAAAAATTGAACCATTAGGAGTAGCACCCACCAAGGCAAAGAGAAGAGTGGTG
CAGAGAGAAAAAAGAGCAGTGGGAATAGGAGCTTTGTTCCTTGGGTTCTTGGGAGCAGCAGGAAGCACTA
TGGGCGCAGCGTCAATGACGCTGACGGTACAGGCCAGACAATTATTGTCTGGTATAGTGCAGCAGCAGAA
CAATTTGCTGAGGGCTATTGAGGCGCAACAGCATCTGTTGCAACTCACAGTCTGGGGCATCAAGCAGCTC
CAGGCAAGAATCCTGGCTGTGGAAAGATACCTAAAGGATCAACAGCTCCTGGGGATTTGGGGTTGCTCTG
GAAAACTCATTTGCACCACTGCTGTGCCTTGGAATGCTAGTTGGAGTAATAAATCTCTGGAACAGATTTG
GAATCACACGACCTGGATGGAGTGGGACAGAGAAATTAACAATTACACAAGCTTAATACACTCCTTAATT
GAAGAATCGCAAAACCAGCAAGAAAAGAATGAACAAGAATTATTGGAATTAGATAAATGGGCAAGTTTGT
GGAATTGGTTTAACATAACAAATTGGCTGTGGTATATAAAATTATTCATAATGATAGTAGGAGGCTTGGT
AGGTTTAAGAATAGTTTTTGCTGTACTTTCTATAGTGAATAGAGTTAGGCAGGGATATTCACCATTATCG
TTTCAGACCCACCTCCCAACCCCGAGGGGACCCATGCATTGCATCTCAATTAGTCAGCAACCAGGTGTGG
AAAGTCCCCAGGCTCCCCAGCAGGCAGAAGTATGCAAAGCATGCGTCTCAATTAGTCAGCAACCATAGTC
CCGCCCCTAACTCCGCCCATCCCGCCCCTAACTCCGCCCAGTTCCGCCCATTCTCCGCCCCATGGCTGAC
TAATTTTTTTTATTTATGCAGAGGCCGAGGCCGCCTCGGCCTCTGAGCTATTCCAGAAGTAGTGAGGAGG
CTTTTTTGGAGGCCTAGGCTTTTGCAAAAAGCTTTCTAGAGGTACCACCGGAGCTTACCATGACCGAGTA
CAAGCCCACGGTGCGCCTCGCCACCCGCGACGACGTCCCCAGGGCCGTACGCACCCTCGCCGCCGCGTTC
GCCGACTACCCCGCCACGCGCCACACCGTCGATCCGGACCGCCACATCGAGCGGGTCACCGAGCTGCAAG
AACTCTTCCTCACGCGCGTCGGGCTCGACATCGGCAAGGTGTGGGTCGCGGACGACGGCGCCGCCGTGGC
GGTCTGGACCACGCCGGAGAGCGTCGAAGCGGGGGCGGTGTTCGCCGAGATCGGCCCGCGCATGGCCGAG
TTGAGCGGTTCCCGGCTGGCCGCGCAGCAACAGATGGAAGGCCTCCTGGCGCCGCACCGGCCCAAGGAGC
CCGCGTGGTTCCTGGCCACCGTCGGCGTCTCGCCCGACCACCAGGGCAAGGGTCTGGGCAGCGCCGTCGT
GCTCCCCGGAGTGGAGGCGGCCGAGCGCGCCGGGGTGCCCGCCTTCCTGGAGACCTCCGCGCCCCGCAAC
CTCCCCTTCTACGAGCGGCTCGGCTTCACCGTCACCGCCGACGTCGAGGTGCCCGAAGGACCGCGCACCT
GGTGCATGACCCGCAAGCCCGGTGCCAGTTAACGAATTCTAGATCTTGAGACAAATGGCAGTATTCATCC
ACAATTTTAAAAGAAAAGGGGGGATTGGGGGGTACAGTGCAGGGGAAAGAATAGTAGACATAATAGCAAC
AGACATACAAACTAAAGAATTACAAAAACAAATTACAAAAATTCAAAATTTTCGGGTTTATTACAGGGAC
AGCAGAGATCCACTTTGGCGCCGGCTCGAGGCCTGCAGGTGCAAAGATGGATAAAGTTTTAAACAGAGAG
GAATCTTTGCAGCTAATGGACCTTCTAGGTCTTGAAAGGAGTGGGAATTGGCTCCGGTGCCCGTCAGTGG
GCAGAGCGCACATCGCCCACAGTCCCCGAGAAGTTGGGGGGAGGGGTCGGCAATTGAACCGGTGCCTAGA
GAAGGTGGCGCGGGGTAAACTGGGAAAGTGATGTCGTGTACTGGCTCCGCCTTTTTCCCGAGGGTGGGGG
AGAACCGTATATAAGTGCAGTAGTCGCCGTGAACGTTCTTTTTCGCAACGGGTTTGCCGCCAGAACACAG
GTAAGTGCCGTGTGTGGTTCCCGCGGGCCTGGCCTCTTTACGGGTTATGGCCCTTGCGTGCCTTGAATTA
CTTCCACCTGGCTGCAGTACGTGATTCTTGATCCCGAGCTTCGGGTTGGAAGTGGGTGGGAGAGTTCGAG
GCCTTGCGCTTAAGGAGCCCCTTCGCCTCGTGCTTGAGTTGAGGCCTGGCCTGGGCGCTGGGGCCGCCGC
GTGCGAATCTGGTGGCACCTTCGCGCCTGTCTCGCTGCTTTCGATAAGTCTCTAGCCATTTAAAATTTTT
GATGACCTGCTGCGACGCTTTTTTTCTGGCAAGATAGTCTTGTAAATGCGGGCCAAGATCTGCACACTGG
TATTTCGGTTTTTGGGGCCGCGGGCGGCGACGGGGCCCGTGCGTCCCAGCGCACATGTTCGGCGAGGCGG
GGCCTGCGAGCGCGGCCACCGAGAATCGGACGGGGGTAGTCTCAAGCTGGCCGGCCTGCTCTGGTGCCTG
GCCTCGCGCCGCCGTGTATCGCCCCGCCCTGGGCGGCAAGGCTGGCCCGGTCGGCACCAGTTGCGTGAGC
GGAAAGATGGCCGCTTCCCGGCCCTGCTGCAGGGAGCTCAAAATGGAGGACGCGGCGCTCGGGAGAGCGG
GCGGGTGAGTCACCCACACAAAGGAAAAGGGCCTTTCCGTCCTCAGCCGTCGCTTCATGTGACTCCACGG
AGTACCGGGCGCCGTCCAGGCACCTCGATTAGTTCTCGAGCTTTTGGAGTACGTCGTCTTTAGGTTGGGG
GGAGGGGTTTTATGCGATGGAGTTTCCCCACACTGAGTGGGTGGAGACTGAAGTTAGGCCAGCTTGGCAC
TTGATGTAATTCTCCTTGGAATTTGCCCTTTTTGAGTTTGGATCTTGGTTCATTCTCAAGCCTCAGACAG
TGGTTCAAAGTTTTTTTCTTCCATTTCAGGTGTCGTGAGGCTAGCACCGCCACCATGGAAATGGAGGCAA
ACGACCATTTTAACTTTACTGGCCTTCCCCCTGCACCTGCTGCCTCAGGACTGAAACCCTCTCCTTCCTC
AGGGGAGGGCCTCTACACTAACGGGTCTCCCATGAACTTCCCCCAGCAAGGGAAAAGTTTGAATGGGGAT
GTGAATGTTAATGGCTTATCTACTGTATCTCACACTACTACTTCAGGGATTTTGAACTCTGCTCCCCACT
CCTCCAGCACCTCACACCTCCATCACCCCAGCGTGGCCTACGACTGTCTCTGGAACTACTCACAGTACCC
ATCTGCCAATCCTGGCAGCAACCTCAAGGACCCACCCCTTCTCTCCCAGTTCTCGGGGGGACAATACCCA
CTCAACGGCATCCTTGGGGGCAGCCGGCAACCTTCATCCCCAAGTCATAACACTAACCTTCGGGCTGGGA
GCCAAGAGTTCTGGGCCAACGGTACCCAGAGTCCCATGGGGCTTAACTTTGATTCACAAGAACTGTATGA
TTCCTTTCCTGACCAGAATTTTGAGGTGATGCCCAATGGACCCCCTAGTTTTTTCACCTCCCCACAGACT
TCTCCTATGTTGGGATCTAGCATTCAAACCTTTGCACCCTCCCAGGAGGTAGGCAGTGGTATCCATCCTG
ATGAGGCAGCAGAAAAGGAGATGACTTCAGTTGTGGCAGAGAATGGCACTGGCTTGGTAGGCAGCTTGGA
GCTGGAAGAAGAGCAGCCAGAACTGAAGATGTGTGGCTACAATGGCTCTGTCCCTTCTGTGGAATCGTTA
CACCAAGAGGTCTCAGTCCTGGTCCCTGACCCCACAGTGAGCTGTTTAGATGATCCTTCACATCTTCCTG
ATCAACTGGAAGACACTCCAATCCTCAGTGAAGACTCTCTGGAGCCCTTCAACTCTCTGGCACCAGAGCC
AGTGAGTGGAGGACTATATGGTATTGATGACACGGAGCTGATGGGTGCAGAGGACAAGCTGCCTCTTGAG
GACAGCCCTGTGATTTCTGCCCTTGATTGCCCTTCCCTCAATAATGCTACTGCCTTCAGTCTCCTGGCAG
ATGATAGTCAAACATCAACCTCTATCTTTGCCAGTCCCACCTCTCCACCTGTCCTAGGGGAGTCTGTCCT
GCAAGATAACAGCTTTGACCTGAATAATGGTAGTGACGCTGAACAGGAAGAAATGGAAACTCAATCTTCA
GACTTCCCACCATCCCTGACCCAGCCAGCTCCTGATCAGTCATCCACTATTCAGCTACATCCAGCAACCT
CACCAGCAGTCTCGCCAACAACCTCCCCAGCAGTCTCCCTAGTGGTTTCTCCAGCAGCCTCCCCAGAAAT
CTCTCCAGAAGTTTGTCCCGCAGCTTCTACAGTTGTCTCTCCAGCAGTCTTCTCAGTGGTCTCTCCAGCT
TCCTCAGCAGTCCTCCCAGCAGTCTCCTTAGAAGTCCCGTTGACGGCTTCAGTGACATCCCCAAAAGCCT
CTCCCGTAACTTCCCCAGCAGCTGCCTTTCCAACAGCCTCCCCAGCAAATAAGGATGTCAGCAGCTTTCT
AGAAACCACTGCTGACGTGGAAGAGATCACTGGAGAAGGACTCACTGCTTCTGGTAGTGGTGATGTCATG
AGGAGACGTATTGCTACCCCAGAAGAAGTTCGTCTTCCCCTCCAACATGGGTGGCGGAGAGAGGTGCGCA
TCAAGAAGGGCAGCCACCGATGGCAGGGGGAGACCTGGTATTATGGCCCCTGTGGGAAGAGGATGAAGCA
ATTTCCAGAAGTGATCAAGTACCTGAGCCGCAACGTGGTACACAGTGTCCGCCGAGAGCACTTCAGCTTC
AGTCCCCGTATGCCTGTTGGAGATTTCTTTGAAGAAAGAGACACGCCAGAGGGCTTGCAGTGGGTGCAGC
TCTCAGCAGAGGAGATCCCGTCGAGGATTCAGGCAATTACTGGCAAACGGGGTCGACCTCGAAACACTGA
GAAGGCTAAGACTAAGGAAGTCCCCAAGGTGAAACGGGGTCGAGGTCGGCCACCTAAGGTCAAAATCACT
GAGCTATTGAACAAGACAGACAACCGCCCCCTAAAGAAACTGGAGGCCCAAGAAACATTGAATGAGGAGG
ATAAAGCAAAGATTGCTAAAAGCAAGAAGAAGATGAGGCAGAAGGTTCAACGGGGAGAGTGTCAGACTAC
TATCCAAGGGCAGGCCAGAAATAAGCGGAAACAAGAGACCAAGAGCTTAAAGCAGAAGGAAGCTAAGAAG
AAATCCAAGGCTGAGAAAGAAAAAGGAAAGACAAAGCAGGAAAAACTGAAGGAAAAAGTCAAGAGGGAAA
AGAAGGAGAAGGTAAAAATGAAGGAAAAGGAGGAGGTGACCAAAGCCAAGCCAGCCTGTAAAGCAGATAA
GACCCTGGCCACACAGAGGCGCTTGGAGGAACGGCAGAGGCAGCAGATGATCTTGGAGGAAATGAAGAAG
CCGACAGAGGATATGTGTCTGACTGACCACCAGCCCCTGCCTGACTTCTCACGAGTCCCTGGTCTGACAT
TGCCCAGTGGAGCCTTCTCAGACTGCTTGACCATTGTGGAGTTCCTGCATAGCTTTGGCAAGGTGCTGGG
CTTTGATCCTGCCAAAGATGTGCCTAGCCTGGGGGTCCTGCAGGAGGGACTCCTGTGTCAAGGTGACAGC
TTGGGTGAGGTGCAAGACCTGCTGGTCAGGCTGCTGAAGGCTGCACTCCATGATCCTGGCTTTCCCTCCT
ACTGTCAGTCCCTAAAGATCTTGGGGGAGAAGGTGTCTGAGATCCCACTGACAAGAGACAATGTGTCAGA
GATCCTGCGCTGCTTCCTTATGGCATATGGAGTAGAGCCAGCCCTCTGTGACCGCCTGCGCACCCAGCCT
TTTCAGGCCCAGCCACCCCAGCAGAAGGCTGCTGTCCTGGCCTTCCTTGTGCATGAGCTCAATGGCTCCA
CCCTCATCATCAATGAGATTGACAAGACTCTGGAGAGTATGTCCAGCTACAGGAAAAACAAGTGGATTGT
TGAAGGCCGGCTCCGGAGGCTGAAAACTGTTCTGGCCAAGCGAACTGGGCGGTCTGAAGTAGAGATGGAA
GGGCCAGAGGAATGCCTGGGACGGAGGCGCAGTTCTCGGATCATGGAGGAGACCAGTGGCATGGAAGAAG
AGGAAGAAGAGGAGTCTATAGCAGCTGTCCCTGGCCGCAGGGGTCGAAGAGATGGAGAGGTTGATGCCAC
AGCATCTAGCATCCCAGAGCTAGAGCGCCAGATAGAAAAACTCAGCAAGCGTCAGCTTTTCTTTCGCAAA
AAGCTGCTTCACTCATCCCAGATGCTTCGGGCGGTCTCCCTGGGTCAGGACCGCTACAGACGTCGCTACT
GGGTATTGCCGTATTTGGCTGGTATCTTTGTAGAAGGAACAGAGGGGAACTTAGTTCCTGAGGAGGTGAT
AAAGAAGGAAACTGACTCCTTAAAAGTGGCAGCCCATGCGTCACTCAACCCTGCCCTCTTCTCTATGAAG
ATGGAGTTAGCTGGCTCCAACACCACTGCCAGTTCTCCTGCCCGGGCCCGAGGCCGACCTCGAAAAACTA
AGCCCGGGTCTATGCAACCTAGGCATCTTAAGTCCCCTGTCAGGGGTCAGGATTCAGAACAGCCCCAGGC
CCAGCTTCAGCCTGAGGCTCAGCTTCATGCTCCTGCCCAGCCCCAGCCTCAGCTTCAGCTTCAGCTTCAG
TCCCATAAGGGGTTCCTGGAGCAAGAAGGCTCCCCTTTGTCACTGGGTCAGAGCCAGCATGACCTCAGCC
AGTCAGCCTTCCTGTCTTGGCTGAGCCAGACTCAGAGCCATAGCTCCCTGTTGAGCAGCTCAGTCCTCAC
ACCTGATAGCAGTCCGGGAAAACTAGACCCAGCTCCATCACAACCCCCGGAGGAGCCAGAGCCTGATGAG
GCAGAATCCAGCCCTGATCCTCAAGCACTCTGGTTTAACATCTCAGCCCAGATGCCCTGCAATGCTGCCC
CCACACCGCCCCCTGCAGTTTCTGAGGACCAACCCACTCCCTCCCCTCAGCAGCTTGCCTCCTCCAAGCC
AATGAATAGACCTAGTGCTGCCAACCCTTGTTCTCCAGTGCAGTTCTCTTCCACGCCCTTGGCTGGGTTG
GCCCCTAAGAGGCGAGCAGGAGACCCTGGAGAAATGCCACAGAGTCCCACAGGGCTGGGACAGCCCAAAC
GGAGAGGGAGACCTCCCAGTAAGTTCTTCAAACAGATGGAACAGCGTTACCTAACCCAGCTGACAGCCCA
GCCTGTCCCACCTGAGATGTGCTCAGGCTGGTGGTGGATACGAGATCCTGAGATGTTGGATGCCATGCTC
AAGGCCCTACACCCCCGAGGTATCCGGGAGAAGGCACTTCACAAACACCTTAACAAGCACAGGGACTTCT
TGCAGGAAGTCTGCCTGCGGCCCTCAGCTGACCCCATCTTTGAGCCCAGGCAACTACCTGCCTTTCAAGA
AGGGATTATGAGCTGGTCCCCCAAAGAGAAGACATACGAGACAGACCTAGCAGTGCTTCAATGGGTAGAG
GAGCTGGAGCAGCGGGTTATCATGTCTGATCTGCAGATTCGGGGCTGGACATGTCCTAGCCCAGACTCTA
CCCGTGAAGACTTGGCCTACTGTGAGCACCTCTCCGACTCCCAGGAGGATATCACCTGGCGAGGTCGGGG
CAGGGAGGGACTGGCACCTCAGCGTAAAACTACCAACCCTTTGGACCTGGCTGTGATGCGGCTGGCTGCC
CTGGAACAGAATGTAGAACGGCGGTACCTGCGGGAGCCCCTCTGGCCAACTCATGAGGTTGTGCTGGAGA
AGGCCCTGCTTAGCACACCTAATGGTGCCCCTGAGGGCACCACTACAGAGATATCATATGAGATCACCCC
TCGCATTCGTGTCTGGCGCCAGACCCTCGAGCGGTGCCGGAGCGCAGCCCAGGTGTGCTTGTGCCTGGGC
CAGCTGGAGAGGTCCATTGCCTGGGAGAAGTCTGTCAACAAAGTGACATGTCTAGTCTGCCGGAAGGGTG
ACAATGATGAGTTTCTTCTGCTTTGTGATGGGTGTGACCGTGGCTGCCACATTTACTGCCATCGTCCCAA
GATGGAGGCTGTCCCAGAAGGAGATTGGTTCTGTACTGTCTGTTTGGCTCAGCAGGTGGAGGGAGAATTC
ACTCAGAAGCCTGGTTTCCCAAAGCGTGGCCAGAAGCGGAAAAGTGGTTATTCGCTGAACTTCTCAGAGG
GTGATGGCCGCCGACGCCGGGTACTGTTGAGGGGCCGAGAAAGCCCAGCAGCAGGGCCTCGGTACTCGGA
AGAAGGGCTCTCCCCCTCCAAGCGGCGGCGACTCTCTATGCGGAACCACCACAGTGATCTCACATTTTGC
GAGATTATCCTGATGGAGATGGAGTCCCATGATGCAGCCTGGCCTTTCCTAGAGCCTGTGAACCCACGTT
TGGTGAGTGGGTACCGGCGCATCATCAAAAATCCTATGGATTTTTCCACCATGCGGGAGCGGCTGCTCAG
GGGAGGGTACACCAGCTCAGAGGAGTTTGCGGCTGATGCCCTCCTGGTATTTGACAACTGCCAGACTTTC
AACGAGGATGACTCTGAAGTAGGCAAGGCTGGGCACATCATGCGCCGCTTCTTCGAGAGCCGCTGGGAGG
AGTTTTATCAGGGAAAACAGGCCAATCTGTAGTAATGAACTAGTCCGTAACTTGAAAGTATTTCGATTTC
TTGGCTTTATATATCTTGTGGAAAGGACGATCCTTGTAAGCTGAGTTTGTAAATACGCGTTAAGTCGACA
ATCAACCTCTGGATTACAAAATTTGTGAAAGATTGACTGGTATTCTTAACTATGTTGCTCCTTTTACGCT
ATGTGGATACGCTGCTTTAATGCCTTTGTATCATGCTATTGCTTCCCGTATGGCTTTCATTTTCTCCTCC
TTGTATAAATCCTGGTTGCTGTCTCTTTATGAGGAGTTGTGGCCCGTTGTCAGGCAACGTGGCGTGGTGT
GCACTGTGTTTGCTGACGCAACCCCCACTGGTTGGGGCATTGCCACCACCTGTCAGCTCCTTTCCGGGAC
TTTCGCTTTCCCCCTCCCTATTGCCACGGCGGAACTCATCGCCGCCTGCCTTGCCCGCTGCTGGACAGGG
GCTCGGCTGTTGGGCACTGACAATTCCGTGGTGTTGTCGGGGAAATCATCGTCCTTTCCTTGGCTGCTCG
CCTGTGTTGCCACCTGGATTCTGCGCGGGACGTCCTTCTGCTACGTCCCTTCGGCCCTCAATCCAGCGGA
CCTTCCTTCCCGCGGCCTGCTGCCGGCTCTGCGGCCTCTTCCGCGTCTTCGCCTTCGCCCTCAGACGAGT
CGGATCTCCCTTTGGGCCGCCTCCCCGCGTCGACTTTAAGACCAATGACTTACAAGGCAGCTGTAGATCT
TAGCCACTTTTTAAAAGAAAAGGGGGGACTGGAAGGGCTAATTCACTCCCAACGAAGACAAGATCTGCTT
TTTGCTTGTACTGGGTCTCTCTGGTTAGACCAGATCTGAGCCTGGGAGCTCTCTGGCTAACTAGGGAACC
CACTGCTTAAGCCTCAATAAAGCTTGCCTTGAGTGCTTCAAGTAGTGTGTGCCCGTCTGTTGTGTGACTC
TGGTAACTAGAGATCCCTCAGACCCTTTTAGTCAGTGTGGAAAATCTCTAGCAGTACGTATAGTAGTTCA
TGTCATCTTATTATTCAGTATTTATAACTTGCAAAGAAATGAATATCAGAGAGTGAGAGGAACTTGTTTA
TTGCAGCTTATAATGGTTACAAATAAAGCAATAGCATCACAAATTTCACAAATAAAGCATTTTTTTCACT
GCATTCTAGTTGTGGTTTGTCCAAACTCATCAATGTATCTTATCATGTCTGGCTCTAGCTATCCCGCCCC
TAACTCCGCCCATCCCGCCCCTAACTCCGCCCAGTTCCGCCCATTCTCCGCCCCATGGCTGACTAATTTT
TTTTATTTATGCAGAGGCCGAGGCCGCCTCGGCCTCTGAGCTATTCCAGAAGTAGTGAGGAGGCTTTTTT
GGAGGCCTAGGGACGTACCCAATTCGCCCTATAGTGAGTCGTATTACGCGCGCTCACTGGCCGTCGTTTT
ACAACGTCGTGACTGGGAAAACCCTGGCGTTACCCAACTTAATCGCCTTGCAGCACATCCCCCTTTCGCC
AGCTGGCGTAATAGCGAAGAGGCCCGCACCGATCGCCCTTCCCAACAGTTGCGCAGCCTGAATGGCGAAT
GGG
[124 nt withheld, positions 11414-11537]
C
[91 nt withheld, positions 11539-11629]
A
[49 nt withheld, positions 11631-11679]
CCTTTGACGTTGGAGTCCACGTTCTTT
[37 nt withheld, positions 11707-11743]
ACCCTATCTCGGTCTATTCTTTTGATTTATAAGGGATTTTGCCGATTTCGGCCTATTGGTTAAAAAATGA
GCTGATTTAACAAAAATTTAACGCGAATTTTAACAAAATATTAACGCTTACAATTTAGGTGGCACTTTTC
GGGGAAATGTGCGCGGAACCCCTATTTGTTTATTTTTCTAAATACATTCAAATATGTATCCGCTCATGAG
ACAATAACCCTGATAAATGCTTCAATAATATTGAAAAAGGAAGAGTATGAGTATTCAACATTTCCGTGTC
GCCCTTATTCCCTTTTTTGCGGCATTTTGCCTTCCTGTTTTTGCTCACCCAGAAACGCTGGTGAAAGTAA
AAGATGCTGAAGATCAGTTGGGTGCACGAGTGGGTTACATCGAACTGGATCTCAACAGCGGTAAGATCCT
TGAGAGTTTTCGCCCCGAAGAACGTTTTCCAATGATGAGCACTTTTAAAGTTCTGCTATGTGGCGCGGTA
TTATCCCGTATTGACGCCGGGCAAGAGCAACTCGGTCGCCGCATACACTATTCTCAGAATGACTTGGTTG
AGTACTCACCAGTCACAGAAAAGCATCTTACGGATGGCATGACAGTAAGAGAATTATGCAGTGCTGCCAT
AACCATGAGTGATAACACTGCGGCCAACTTACTTCTGACAACGATCGGAGGACCGAAGGAGCTAACCGCT
TTTTTGCACAACATGGGGGATCATGTAACTCGCCTTGATCGTTGGGAACCGGAGCTGAATGAAGCCATAC
CAAACGACGAGCGTGACACCACGATGCCTGTAGCAATGGCAACAACGTTGCGCAAACTATTAACTGGCGA
ACTACTTACTCTAGCTTCCCGGCAACAATTAATAGACTGGATGGAGGCGGATAAAGTTGCAGGACCACTT
CTGCGCTCGGCCCTTCCGGCTGGCTGGTTTATTGCTGATAAATCTGGAGCCGGTGAGCGTGGGTCTCGCG
GTATCATTGCAGCACTGGGGCCAGATGGTAAGCCCTCCCGTATCGTAGTTATCTACACGACGGGGAGTCA
GGCAACTATGGATGAACGAAATAGACAGATCGCTGAGATAGGTGCCTCACTGATTAAGCATTGGTAACTG
TCAGACCAAGTTTACTCATATATACTTTAGATTGATTTAAAACTTCATTTTTAATTTAAAAGGATCTAGG
TGAAGATCCTTTTTGATAATCTCATGACCAAAATCCCTTAACGTGAGTTTTCGTTCCACTGAGCGTCAGA
CCCCGTAGAAAAGATCAAAGGATCTTCTTGAGATCCTTTTTTTCTGCGCGTAATCTGCTGCTTGCAAACA
AAAAAACCACCGCTACCAGCGGTGGTTTGTTTGCCGGATCAAGAGCTACCAACTCTTTTTCCGAAGGTAA
CTGGCTTCAGCAGAGCGCAGATACCAAATACTGTTCTTCTAGTGTAGCCGTAGTTAGGCCACCACTTCAA
GAACTCTGTAGCACCGCCTACATACCTCGCTCTGCTAATCCTGTTACCAGTGGCTGCTGCCAGTGGCGAT
AAGTCGTGTCTTACCGGGTTGGACTCAAGACGATAGTTACCGGATAAGGCGCAGCGGTCGGGCTGAACGG
GGGGTTCGTGCACACAGCCCAGCTTGGAGCGAACGACCTACACCGAACTGAGATACCTACAGCGTGAGCT
ATGAGAAAGCGCCACGCTTCCCGAAGGGAGAAAGGCGGACAGGTATCCGGTAAGCGGCAGGGTCGGAACA
GGAGAGCGCACGAGGGAGCTTCCAGGGGGAAACGCCTGGTATCTTTATAGTCCTGTCGGGTTTCGCCACC
TCTGACTTGAGCGTCGATTTTTGTGATGCTCGTCAGGGGGGCGGAGCCTATGGAAAAACGCCAGCAACGC
GGCCTTTTTACGGTTCCTGGCCTTTTGCTGGCCTTTTGCTCACATGTTCTTTCCTGCGTTATCCCCTGAT
TCTGTGGATAACCGTATTACCGCCTTTGAGTGAGCTGATACCGCTCGCCGCAGCCGAACGACCGAGCGCA
GCGAGTCAGTGAGCGAGGAAGCGGAAGAGCGCCCAATACGCAAACCGCCTCTCCCCGCGCGTTGGCCGAT
TCATTAATGCAGCTGGCACGACAGGTTTCCCGACTGGAAAGCGGGCAGTGAGCGCAACGCAATTAATGTG
AGTTAGCTCACTCATTAGGCACCCCAGGCTTTACACTTTATGCTTCCGGCTCGTATGTTGTGTGGAATTG
TGAGCGGATAACAATTTCACACAGGAAACAGCTATGACCATGATTACGCCAAGCGCGCAATTAACCCTCA
CTAAAGGGAACAAAAGCTGGAGCTGCAAGC
Features (pLannotate 1.2.2; 31 found; start..end, strand, type, name):
      5..231     +  promoter       RSV promoter: Rous sarcoma virus enhancer/promoter
    232..412     +  LTR            5' LTR (truncated): truncated 5' long terminal repeat (LTR) from HIV-1
    459..584     +  misc_feature   HIV-1 Ψ: packaging signal of human immunodeficiency virus type 1
    568..931     +  CDS            HIV-1 gag (fragment): gag protein from human immunodeficiency virus 1; gag
   1077..1310    +  misc_feature   RRE: The Rev response element (RRE) of HIV-1 allows for Rev-dependent mRNA export from the nucleus to the cytoplasm.
   1687..1713    +  CDS            Rev (fragment): human immunodeficiency virus 1 (HIV-1) Rev protein; rev; enhances nuclear export of unspliced and incompletely spliced viral mRNAs
   1720..1743    +  promoter       SV40 promoter (fragment): SV40 early promoter
   1744..1815    +  promoter       SV40 promoter (fragment): SV40 enhancer and early promoter
   1839..1974    +  rep_origin     SV40 ori: SV40 origin of replication
   2020..2616    +  CDS            PuroR (fragment): puromycin N-acetyltransferase; pac from Streptomyces; confers resistance to puromycin
   2665..2782    +  misc_feature   cPPT/CTS: central polypurine tract and central termination sequence of HIV-1
   2847..2913    +  CDS            small t antigen (fragment): SV40 (simian virus 40) small t antigen
   2920..4098    +  promoter       EF-1α promoter: strong constitutive promoter for human elongation factor EF-1α
   4115..9829    +  CDS            BAZ2A: BAZ2A_HUMAN - Also known as KIAA0314, TIP5. Experimental evidence at protein level: Swiss-Prot protein existence level 1. Essential component of the NoRC (nucleolar remodeling complex) complex, a complex that mediates silencing of a fraction of rDNA by recruiting histone-modifying enzymes and DNA methyltransferases, leading to heterochromatin formation and transcriptional silencing. In the complex, it plays a central role by being recruited to rDNA and by targeting chromatin modifying enzymes such as HDAC1, leading to repress RNA polymerase I transcription. Recruited to rDNA via its interactio
   9845..9898    +  promoter       U6 promoter (fragment): RNA polymerase III promoter for human U6 snRNA
   9940..10528   +  misc_feature   WPRE: woodchuck hepatitis virus posttranscriptional regulatory element
  10579..10598   +  misc_feature   cPPT/CTS (fragment): central polypurine tract and central termination sequence of HIV-1
  10600..10833   +  LTR            3' LTR (ΔU3): self-inactivating 3' long terminal repeat (LTR) from HIV-1
  10911..11032   +  polyA_signal   SV40 poly(A) signal: SV40 polyadenylation signal
  11072..11207   +  rep_origin     SV40 ori: SV40 origin of replication
  11228..11246   -  promoter       T7 promoter: promoter for bacteriophage T7 RNA polymerase
  11254..11409   +  CDS            lacZα (fragment): LacZα fragment of β-galactosidase; lacZ fragment
  11414..11842   +  rep_origin     f1 ori (sequence partly withheld): f1 bacteriophage origin of replication; arrow indicates direction of (+) strand synthesis
  11895..11999   +  promoter       AmpR promoter: bla
  12000..12860   +  CDS            AmpR: β-lactamase; bla; confers resistance to ampicillin, carbenicillin, and related antibiotics
  13031..13619   +  rep_origin     ori: high-copy-number ColE1/pMB1/pBR322/pUC origin of replication
  13802..13894   +  CDS            lacI (fragment): lac repressor; lacI; The lac repressor binds to the lac operator to inhibit transcription in E. coli. This inhibition can be relieved by adding lactose or isopropyl-β-D-thiogalactopyranoside (IPTG).
  13907..13928   +  protein_bind   CAP binding site: CAP binding activates transcription in the presence of cAMP. E. coli catabolite activator protein
  13943..13973   +  promoter       lac promoter: promoter for the E. coli lac operon
  13977..13999   +  protein_bind   lac operator (fragment): The lac repressor binds to the lac operator to inhibit transcription in E. coli. This inhibition can be relieved by adding lactose or isopropyl-β-D-thiogalactopyranoside (IPTG). lac repressor encoded by lacI
  14042..14060   +  promoter       T3 promoter: promoter for bacteriophage T3 RNA polymerase
