[The description below was written by a language model from this plasmid's Addgene catalogue record and pLannotate feature annotations shown in this document.]
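Description:
TFORF1605 is a lentiviral mammalian expression plasmid built on the pLX_TRC317 backbone. It belongs to a barcoded transcription factor ORF collection and carries the human BAZ2A open reading frame (also called TIP5). The full sequence record is about 14.1 kb. In bacteria the plasmid is maintained through a high-copy ColE1/pUC-type origin and selected with ampicillin via the β-lactamase gene. An f1 origin and remnants of a lac/T7/T3 cloning region are also present in the backbone. The depositor warns that the plasmid can recombine, which is a common concern with LTR-containing vectors that carry large inserts.

The viral portion has a third-generation, self-inactivating layout. An RSV promoter drives a truncated HIV-1 5' LTR, followed by the Ψ packaging signal with a gag fragment, the RRE for Rev-dependent nuclear export, a cPPT/CTS, and a ΔU3 3' LTR followed by an SV40 poly(A) signal. Two expression units lie between the LTRs. An SV40 promoter drives puromycin N-acetyltransferase for selecting transduced cells, and a human EF-1α promoter drives the BAZ2A coding sequence of roughly 5.7 kb. A WPRE downstream enhances transcript expression. BAZ2A encodes the core subunit of the nucleolar remodeling complex NoRC, which silences a fraction of rDNA repeats by recruiting histone-modifying enzymes and DNA methyltransferases.

According to the record, each vector in the collection carries a unique 24-bp barcode, although the barcode is not annotated in the feature table. The barcode allows the overexpressed factor to be identified in pooled screens, such as those for factors that direct cell differentiation.
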