Addgene plasmid #143530: TFORF1605
Purpose: Lentiviral vector for overexpressing transcription factor ORFs with unique 24-bp barcodes. Barcodes facilitate identification of transcription factors in pooled screens.
Depositing lab: Feng Zhang. Depositing organization: Broad Institute. Publication: A transcription factor atlas of directed differentiation. Joung J, Ma S, Tay T, Geiger-Schuller KR, Kirchgatterer PC, Verdine VK, Guo B, Arias-Garcia MA, Allen WE, Singh A, Kuksenko O, Abudayyeh OO, Gootenberg JS, Fu Z, Macrae RK, Buenrostro JD, Regev A, Zhang F. Cell. 2023 Jan 5;186(1):209-229.e26. doi: 10.1016/j.cell.2022.11.026. PubMed 36608654.
Backbone
  Vector backbone: pLX_TRC317
  Backbone manufacturer: Broad Institute Genetic Perturbation Platform
  Backbone size w/o insert (bp): 8264
  Vector type: Mammalian Expression, Lentiviral
  Selectable markers: Puromycin
Growth in bacteria
  Bacterial resistance: Ampicillin, 100 μg/mL
  Growth temperature: 37°C
  Growth strain: NEB Stable
  Copy number: High Copy
Gene/Insert
  Gene/Insert name: BAZ2A
  Species: H. sapiens (human)
  Insert size (bp): 5819
  Entrez Gene: BAZ2A (a.k.a. TIP5, WALp3)
  Promoter: EF1a
  Cloning method: Unknown
  Sequencing primers: 5′ GGGTGGAGACTGAAGTTAGGCCAG; 3′ CACATAGCGTAAAAGGAGCAACATAG
Terms and licenses: Academic/Nonprofit Terms; Industry Terms: Not Available to Industry
Depositor comments: NM_013449,ENST00000551812 . The transcription factor ORF portion of this plasmid was synthesized by Genewiz. Please test multiple small colonies in case of plasmid recombination. To make this collection available in a timely manner, a portion of this collection was not fully sequenced by Addgene. If an Addgene verified full plasmid sequence is not available, please contact us prior to placing an order to request the full sequence.
How to cite: TFORF1605 was a gift from Feng Zhang (Addgene plasmid # 143530 ; http://n2t.net/addgene:143530 ; RRID:Addgene_143530)
