>Addgene plasmid #143530 | TFORF1605 | depositor partial sequence | sequence record 282720 | Insert
ACCGCCACCATGGAAATGGAGGCAAACGACCATTTTAACTTTACTGGCCTTCCCCCTGCACCTGCTGCCT
CAGGACTGAAACCCTCTCCTTCCTCAGGGGAGGGCCTCTACACTAACGGGTCTCCCATGAACTTCCCCCA
GCAAGGGAAAAGTTTGAATGGGGATGTGAATGTTAATGGCTTATCTACTGTATCTCACACTACTACTTCA
GGGATTTTGAACTCTGCTCCCCACTCCTCCAGCACCTCACACCTCCATCACCCCAGCGTGGCCTACGACT
GTCTCTGGAACTACTCACAGTACCCATCTGCCAATCCTGGCAGCAACCTCAAGGACCCACCCCTTCTCTC
CCAGTTCTCGGGGGGACAATACCCACTCAACGGCATCCTTGGGGGCAGCCGGCAACCTTCATCCCCAAGT
CATAACACTAACCTTCGGGCTGGGAGCCAAGAGTTCTGGGCCAACGGTACCCAGAGTCCCATGGGGCTTA
ACTTTGATTCACAAGAACTGTATGATTCCTTTCCTGACCAGAATTTTGAGGTGATGCCCAATGGACCCCC
TAGTTTTTTCACCTCCCCACAGACTTCTCCTATGTTGGGATCTAGCATTCAAACCTTTGCACCCTCCCAG
GAGGTAGGCAGTGGTATCCATCCTGATGAGGCAGCAGAAAAGGAGATGACTTCAGTTGTGGCAGAGAATG
GCACTGGCTTGGTAGGCAGCTTGGAGCTGGAAGAAGAGCAGCCAGAACTGAAGATGTGTGGCTACAATGG
CTCTGTCCCTTCTGTGGAATCGTTACACCAAGAGGTCTCAGTCCTGGTCCCTGACCCCACAGTGAGCTGT
TTAGATGATCCTTCACATCTTCCTGATCAACTGGAAGACACTCCAATCCTCAGTGAAGACTCTCTGGAGC
CCTTCAACTCTCTGGCACCAGAGCCAGTGAGTGGAGGACTATATGGTATTGATGACACGGAGCTGATGGG
TGCAGAGGACAAGCTGCCTCTTGAGGACAGCCCTGTGATTTCTGCCCTTGATTGCCCTTCCCTCAATAAT
GCTACTGCCTTCAGTCTCCTGGCAGATGATAGTCAAACATCAACCTCTATCTTTGCCAGTCCCACCTCTC
CACCTGTCCTAGGGGAGTCTGTCCTGCAAGATAACAGCTTTGACCTGAATAATGGTAGTGACGCTGAACA
GGAAGAAATGGAAACTCAATCTTCAGACTTCCCACCATCCCTGACCCAGCCAGCTCCTGATCAGTCATCC
ACTATTCAGCTACATCCAGCAACCTCACCAGCAGTCTCGCCAACAACCTCCCCAGCAGTCTCCCTAGTGG
TTTCTCCAGCAGCCTCCCCAGAAATCTCTCCAGAAGTTTGTCCCGCAGCTTCTACAGTTGTCTCTCCAGC
AGTCTTCTCAGTGGTCTCTCCAGCTTCCTCAGCAGTCCTCCCAGCAGTCTCCTTAGAAGTCCCGTTGACG
GCTTCAGTGACATCCCCAAAAGCCTCTCCCGTAACTTCCCCAGCAGCTGCCTTTCCAACAGCCTCCCCAG
CAAATAAGGATGTCAGCAGCTTTCTAGAAACCACTGCTGACGTGGAAGAGATCACTGGAGAAGGACTCAC
TGCTTCTGGTAGTGGTGATGTCATGAGGAGACGTATTGCTACCCCAGAAGAAGTTCGTCTTCCCCTCCAA
CATGGGTGGCGGAGAGAGGTGCGCATCAAGAAGGGCAGCCACCGATGGCAGGGGGAGACCTGGTATTATG
GCCCCTGTGGGAAGAGGATGAAGCAATTTCCAGAAGTGATCAAGTACCTGAGCCGCAACGTGGTACACAG
TGTCCGCCGAGAGCACTTCAGCTTCAGTCCCCGTATGCCTGTTGGAGATTTCTTTGAAGAAAGAGACACG
CCAGAGGGCTTGCAGTGGGTGCAGCTCTCAGCAGAGGAGATCCCGTCGAGGATTCAGGCAATTACTGGCA
AACGGGGTCGACCTCGAAACACTGAGAAGGCTAAGACTAAGGAAGTCCCCAAGGTGAAACGGGGTCGAGG
TCGGCCACCTAAGGTCAAAATCACTGAGCTATTGAACAAGACAGACAACCGCCCCCTAAAGAAACTGGAG
GCCCAAGAAACATTGAATGAGGAGGATAAAGCAAAGATTGCTAAAAGCAAGAAGAAGATGAGGCAGAAGG
TTCAACGGGGAGAGTGTCAGACTACTATCCAAGGGCAGGCCAGAAATAAGCGGAAACAAGAGACCAAGAG
CTTAAAGCAGAAGGAAGCTAAGAAGAAATCCAAGGCTGAGAAAGAAAAAGGAAAGACAAAGCAGGAAAAA
CTGAAGGAAAAAGTCAAGAGGGAAAAGAAGGAGAAGGTAAAAATGAAGGAAAAGGAGGAGGTGACCAAAG
CCAAGCCAGCCTGTAAAGCAGATAAGACCCTGGCCACACAGAGGCGCTTGGAGGAACGGCAGAGGCAGCA
GATGATCTTGGAGGAAATGAAGAAGCCGACAGAGGATATGTGTCTGACTGACCACCAGCCCCTGCCTGAC
TTCTCACGAGTCCCTGGTCTGACATTGCCCAGTGGAGCCTTCTCAGACTGCTTGACCATTGTGGAGTTCC
TGCATAGCTTTGGCAAGGTGCTGGGCTTTGATCCTGCCAAAGATGTGCCTAGCCTGGGGGTCCTGCAGGA
GGGACTCCTGTGTCAAGGTGACAGCTTGGGTGAGGTGCAAGACCTGCTGGTCAGGCTGCTGAAGGCTGCA
CTCCATGATCCTGGCTTTCCCTCCTACTGTCAGTCCCTAAAGATCTTGGGGGAGAAGGTGTCTGAGATCC
CACTGACAAGAGACAATGTGTCAGAGATCCTGCGCTGCTTCCTTATGGCATATGGAGTAGAGCCAGCCCT
CTGTGACCGCCTGCGCACCCAGCCTTTTCAGGCCCAGCCACCCCAGCAGAAGGCTGCTGTCCTGGCCTTC
CTTGTGCATGAGCTCAATGGCTCCACCCTCATCATCAATGAGATTGACAAGACTCTGGAGAGTATGTCCA
GCTACAGGAAAAACAAGTGGATTGTTGAAGGCCGGCTCCGGAGGCTGAAAACTGTTCTGGCCAAGCGAAC
TGGGCGGTCTGAAGTAGAGATGGAAGGGCCAGAGGAATGCCTGGGACGGAGGCGCAGTTCTCGGATCATG
GAGGAGACCAGTGGCATGGAAGAAGAGGAAGAAGAGGAGTCTATAGCAGCTGTCCCTGGCCGCAGGGGTC
GAAGAGATGGAGAGGTTGATGCCACAGCATCTAGCATCCCAGAGCTAGAGCGCCAGATAGAAAAACTCAG
CAAGCGTCAGCTTTTCTTTCGCAAAAAGCTGCTTCACTCATCCCAGATGCTTCGGGCGGTCTCCCTGGGT
CAGGACCGCTACAGACGTCGCTACTGGGTATTGCCGTATTTGGCTGGTATCTTTGTAGAAGGAACAGAGG
GGAACTTAGTTCCTGAGGAGGTGATAAAGAAGGAAACTGACTCCTTAAAAGTGGCAGCCCATGCGTCACT
CAACCCTGCCCTCTTCTCTATGAAGATGGAGTTAGCTGGCTCCAACACCACTGCCAGTTCTCCTGCCCGG
GCCCGAGGCCGACCTCGAAAAACTAAGCCCGGGTCTATGCAACCTAGGCATCTTAAGTCCCCTGTCAGGG
GTCAGGATTCAGAACAGCCCCAGGCCCAGCTTCAGCCTGAGGCTCAGCTTCATGCTCCTGCCCAGCCCCA
GCCTCAGCTTCAGCTTCAGCTTCAGTCCCATAAGGGGTTCCTGGAGCAAGAAGGCTCCCCTTTGTCACTG
GGTCAGAGCCAGCATGACCTCAGCCAGTCAGCCTTCCTGTCTTGGCTGAGCCAGACTCAGAGCCATAGCT
CCCTGTTGAGCAGCTCAGTCCTCACACCTGATAGCAGTCCGGGAAAACTAGACCCAGCTCCATCACAACC
CCCGGAGGAGCCAGAGCCTGATGAGGCAGAATCCAGCCCTGATCCTCAAGCACTCTGGTTTAACATCTCA
GCCCAGATGCCCTGCAATGCTGCCCCCACACCGCCCCCTGCAGTTTCTGAGGACCAACCCACTCCCTCCC
CTCAGCAGCTTGCCTCCTCCAAGCCAATGAATAGACCTAGTGCTGCCAACCCTTGTTCTCCAGTGCAGTT
CTCTTCCACGCCCTTGGCTGGGTTGGCCCCTAAGAGGCGAGCAGGAGACCCTGGAGAAATGCCACAGAGT
CCCACAGGGCTGGGACAGCCCAAACGGAGAGGGAGACCTCCCAGTAAGTTCTTCAAACAGATGGAACAGC
GTTACCTAACCCAGCTGACAGCCCAGCCTGTCCCACCTGAGATGTGCTCAGGCTGGTGGTGGATACGAGA
TCCTGAGATGTTGGATGCCATGCTCAAGGCCCTACACCCCCGAGGTATCCGGGAGAAGGCACTTCACAAA
CACCTTAACAAGCACAGGGACTTCTTGCAGGAAGTCTGCCTGCGGCCCTCAGCTGACCCCATCTTTGAGC
CCAGGCAACTACCTGCCTTTCAAGAAGGGATTATGAGCTGGTCCCCCAAAGAGAAGACATACGAGACAGA
CCTAGCAGTGCTTCAATGGGTAGAGGAGCTGGAGCAGCGGGTTATCATGTCTGATCTGCAGATTCGGGGC
TGGACATGTCCTAGCCCAGACTCTACCCGTGAAGACTTGGCCTACTGTGAGCACCTCTCCGACTCCCAGG
AGGATATCACCTGGCGAGGTCGGGGCAGGGAGGGACTGGCACCTCAGCGTAAAACTACCAACCCTTTGGA
CCTGGCTGTGATGCGGCTGGCTGCCCTGGAACAGAATGTAGAACGGCGGTACCTGCGGGAGCCCCTCTGG
CCAACTCATGAGGTTGTGCTGGAGAAGGCCCTGCTTAGCACACCTAATGGTGCCCCTGAGGGCACCACTA
CAGAGATATCATATGAGATCACCCCTCGCATTCGTGTCTGGCGCCAGACCCTCGAGCGGTGCCGGAGCGC
AGCCCAGGTGTGCTTGTGCCTGGGCCAGCTGGAGAGGTCCATTGCCTGGGAGAAGTCTGTCAACAAAGTG
ACATGTCTAGTCTGCCGGAAGGGTGACAATGATGAGTTTCTTCTGCTTTGTGATGGGTGTGACCGTGGCT
GCCACATTTACTGCCATCGTCCCAAGATGGAGGCTGTCCCAGAAGGAGATTGGTTCTGTACTGTCTGTTT
GGCTCAGCAGGTGGAGGGAGAATTCACTCAGAAGCCTGGTTTCCCAAAGCGTGGCCAGAAGCGGAAAAGT
GGTTATTCGCTGAACTTCTCAGAGGGTGATGGCCGCCGACGCCGGGTACTGTTGAGGGGCCGAGAAAGCC
CAGCAGCAGGGCCTCGGTACTCGGAAGAAGGGCTCTCCCCCTCCAAGCGGCGGCGACTCTCTATGCGGAA
CCACCACAGTGATCTCACATTTTGCGAGATTATCCTGATGGAGATGGAGTCCCATGATGCAGCCTGGCCT
TTCCTAGAGCCTGTGAACCCACGTTTGGTGAGTGGGTACCGGCGCATCATCAAAAATCCTATGGATTTTT
CCACCATGCGGGAGCGGCTGCTCAGGGGAGGGTACACCAGCTCAGAGGAGTTTGCGGCTGATGCCCTCCT
GGTATTTGACAACTGCCAGACTTTCAACGAGGATGACTCTGAAGTAGGCAAGGCTGGGCACATCATGCGC
CGCTTCTTCGAGAGCCGCTGGGAGGAGTTTTATCAGGGAAAACAGGCCAATCTGTAGTAATGAACTAGTC
CGTAACTTGAAAGTATTTCGATTTCTTGGCTTTATATATCTTGTGGAAAGGACGATCCTTGTAAGCTGAG
TTTGTAAAT
