>Addgene plasmid #143530 | TFORF1605 | depositor partial sequence | sequence record 282721 | Barcode
TCCTTGTAAGCTGAGTTTGTAAAT
